Addgene plasmid #78399: pNXRVat-HACre
Purpose: constitutive Cre expression vector
Depositing lab: Kazunori Tomita. Depositing organization: University College London. Publication: Sequential and counter-selectable cassettes for fission yeast. Amelina H, Moiseeva V, Collopy LC, Pearson SR, Armstrong CA, Tomita K. BMC Biotechnol. 2016 Nov 8;16(1):76. 10.1186/s12896-016-0307-4 PubMed 27825338.
Backbone
  Vector backbone: pFA6a-kanMX6
  Vector type: Yeast Expression
  Selectable markers: Neomycin (select with G418)
Growth in bacteria
  Bacterial resistance: Ampicillin, 100 μg/mL
  Growth temperature: 37°C
  Growth strain: DH5alpha
  Copy number: High Copy
Gene/Insert 1
  Gene/Insert name: 3xHA-nls-Cre
Gene/Insert 2
  Gene/Insert name: TKanAX (alt name: TK-kan)
  Insert size (bp): 2866
Terms and licenses: Academic/Nonprofit Terms; Industry Terms: Not Available to Industry
How to cite: pNXRVat-HACre was a gift from Kazunori Tomita (Addgene plasmid # 78399 ; http://n2t.net/addgene:78399 ; RRID:Addgene_78399)
