[The description below was written by a language model from this plasmid's Addgene catalogue record and pLannotate feature annotations shown in this document.]
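Description:
pNXRVat-HACre is a 7,942-nt fission yeast expression plasmid built on the pFA6a-kanMX6 backbone and intended for constitutive production of Cre recombinase. It is an E. coli/Schizosaccharomyces pombe shuttle vector. A high-copy ColE1/pUC-type origin and an ampicillin resistance gene (bla, with its own promoter) support propagation in bacteria. The S. pombe ars1 autonomously replicating sequence allows the plasmid to be maintained episomally in yeast rather than requiring integration. Short remnants of rop and the pBR322 bom region are also annotated but are only fragments.

The main payload is 3xHA-nls-Cre: three tandem HA epitope tags placed upstream of the Cre coding sequence. The nuclear localisation signal named in the record is not separately annotated in the feature table. In that table this open reading frame sits downstream of the human CMV immediate-early enhancer and promoter and is followed by the S. cerevisiae ADH1 terminator, which fits the stated constitutive expression. The HA tags allow the recombinase to be detected immunologically.

The second insert, TKanAX (TK-kan), is driven by the S. pombe adh1 promoter and ends at the Ashbya gossypii TEF terminator. It places herpes simplex virus thymidine kinase directly next to the aminoglycoside phosphotransferase gene, apparently as a fusion. The kan portion gives positive selection with G418. Thymidine kinase confers sensitivity to nucleoside analogues, which should allow counter-selection for cells that have lost the plasmid.

The plasmid belongs to a toolkit of sequential, counter-selectable cassettes for fission yeast. Its likely role there is to supply Cre transiently for recombination at lox sites, for instance to excise and recycle markers, though the record itself states only constitutive Cre expression.
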