Features (pLannotate 1.2.2; 16 found; start..end, strand, type, name):
     70..105     +  CDS            rop (fragment): Rop protein, which maintains plasmids at low copy number; rop
    207..255     +  misc_feature   bom (fragment): basis of mobility region from pBR322
    295..598     +  enhancer       CMV enhancer: human cytomegalovirus immediate early enhancer
    599..802     +  promoter       CMV promoter: human cytomegalovirus (CMV) immediate early promoter
    830..849     +  misc_feature   MCS (fragment): multiple cloning site
    895..984     +  CDS            3xHA: three tandem HA epitope tags
   1037..2062    +  CDS            Cre: site-specific recombinase Cre is a site-specific recombinase from bacteriophage P1. Recombination occurs at loxP sequences.
   2091..2278    +  terminator     ADH1 terminator: S. cerevisiae ADH1; transcription terminator for the S. cerevisiae alcohol dehydrogenase 1 (ADH1) gene
   2320..3046    +  promoter       adh1 promoter: promoter for the Schizosaccharomyces pombe adh1 gene encoding alcohol dehydrogenase
   3080..4158    +  CDS            HSV TK (fragment): herpes simplex virus thymidine kinase confers sensitivity to nucleoside analogs such as acyclovir or ganciclovir
   4161..4970    +  CDS            KanR: aminoglycoside phosphotransferase; aph(3')-Ia; confers resistance to kanamycin
   4976..5173    +  terminator     TEF terminator: Ashbya gossypii TEF terminator
   5228..6011    -  rep_origin     ars1: Schizosaccharomyces pombe autonomously replicating sequence ars1
   6193..6781    -  rep_origin     ori: high-copy-number ColE1/pMB1/pBR322/pUC origin of replication
   6952..7812    -  CDS            AmpR: β-lactamase; bla; confers resistance to ampicillin, carbenicillin, and related antibiotics
   7813..7917    -  promoter       AmpR promoter: bla
>Addgene plasmid #78399 | pNXRVat-HACre | depositor full sequence | sequence record 153388 | pNXRVat-HACre sequence 7942 bps
GACGTCTAAGAAACCATTATTATCATGACATTAACCTATAAAAATAGGCGTATCACGAGGCCCTTTCGTC
TCGCGCGTTTCGGTGATGACGGTGAAAACCTCTGACACATGCAGCTCCCGGAGACGGTCACAGCTTGTCT
GTAAGCGGATGCCGGGAGCAGACAAGCCCGTCAGGGCGCGTCAGCGGGTGTTGGCGGGTGTCGGGGCTGG
CTTAACTATGCGGCATCAGAGCAGATTGTACTGAGAGTGCACCATTACGGGGTCATTAGTTCATAGCCCA
TATATGGAGTTCCGCGTTACATAACTTACGGTAAATGGCCCGCCTGGCTGACCGCCCAACGACCCCCGCC
CATTGACGTCAATAATGACGTATGTTCCCATAGTAACGCCAATAGGGACTTTCCATTGACGTCAATGGGT
GGAGTATTTACGGTAAACTGCCCACTTGGCAGTACATCAAGTGTATCATATGCCAAGTACGCCCCCTATT
GACGTCAATGACGGTAAATGGCCCGCCTGGCATTATGCCCAGTACATGACCTTATGGGACTTTCCTACTT
GGCAGTACATCTACGTATTAGTCATCGCTATTACCATGGTGATGCGGTTTTGGCAGTACATCAATGGGCG
TGGATAGCGGTTTGACTCACGGGGATTTCCAAGTCTCCACCCCATTGACGTCAATGGGAGTTTGTTTTGG
CACCAAAATCAACGGGACTTTCCAAAATGTCGTAACAACTCCGCCCCATTGACGCAAATGGGCGGTAGGC
GTGTACGGTGGGAGGTCTATATAAGCAGAGCTGGTTTAGTGAACCGTCAGATCCGCTAGGATCTCGAGCT
CAAGCTTCGTACGCTGCAGGTCGACGGATCCCCGGGTTAATTAACGCTAGCATGTACCCATACGATGTTC
CTGACTATGCGGGCTACCCGTATGACGTGCCGGACTATGCAGGAGCCTATCCTTATGACGTTCCAGATTA
CGCTGGTTCTAGATGTACTCCACCAAAGAAGAAGAGAAAGGTTGCCCCTAGCATGGCCAATTTACTGACC
GTACACCAAAATTTGCCTGCATTACCGGTCGATGCAACGAGTGATGAGGTTCGCAAGAACCTGATGGACA
TGTTCAGGGATCGCCAGGCGTTTTCTGAGCATACCTGGAAAATGCTTCTGTCCGTTTGCCGGTCGTGGGC
GGCATGGTGCAAGTTGAATAACCGGAAATGGTTTCCCGCAGAACCTGAAGATGTTCGCGATTATCTTCTA
TATCTTCAGGCGCGCGGTCTGGCAGTAAAAACTATCCAGCAACATTTGGGCCAGCTAAACATGCTTCATC
GTCGGTCCGGGCTGCCACGACCAAGTGACAGCAATGCTGTTTCACTGGTTATGCGGCGGATCCGAAAAGA
AAACGTTGATGCCGGTGAACGTGCAAAACAGGCTCTAGCGTTCGAACGCACTGATTTCGACCAGGTTCGT
TCACTCATGGAAAATAGCGATCGCTGCCAGGATATACGTAATCTGGCATTTCTGGGGATTGCTTATAACA
CCCTGTTACGTATAGCCGAAATTGCCAGGATCAGGGTTAAAGATATCTCACGTACTGACGGTGGGAGAAT
GTTAATCCATATTGGCAGAACGAAAACGCTGGTTAGCACCGCAGGTGTAGAGAAGGCACTTAGCCTGGGG
GTAACTAAACTGGTCGAGCGATGGATTTCCGTCTCTGGTGTAGCTGATGATCCGAATAACTACCTGTTTT
GCCGGGTCAGAAAAAATGGTGTTGCCGCGCCATCTGCCACCAGCCAGCTATCAACTCGCGCCCTGGAAGG
GATTTTTGAAGCAACTCATCGATTGATTTACGGCGCTAAGGATGACTCTGGTCAGAGATACCTGGCCTGG
TCTGGACACAGTGCCCGTGTCGGAGCCGCGCGAGATATGGCCCGCGCTGGAGTTTCAATACCGGAGATCA
TGCAAGCTGGTGGCTGGACCAATGTAAATATTGTCATGAACTATATCCGTAACCTGGATAGTGAAACAGG
GGCAATGGTGCGCCTGCTGGAAGATGGCGATTCTAGATGAGGCGCGCCACTTCTAAATAAGCGAATTTCT
TATGATTTATGATTTTTATTATTAAATAAGTTATAAAAAAAATAAGTGTATACAAATTTTAAAGTGACTC
TTAGGTTTTAAAACGAAAATTCTTATTCTTGAGTAACTCTTTCCTGTAGGTCAGGTTGCTTTCTCAGGTA
TAGTATGAGGTCGCTCTTATTGACCACACCTCTACCGGCAGATCCGCTAGGGATAACAGGGTAATATAGA
TCTCGTATGCCTACAACAACTAAGAAAATGGCTATCATGCGGAAGCTGGTGAGAAGAACAGCATCGGGAC
AAGGGAAGGAAGAACAAAGACAAAGAAAACAAAAGAAAGCAATTGAAAACAAAACAAAACAATTTTCATT
CCTTCTCTTATCATTCCTTTTCTTTTCTTTTCTCTCATTCAACGCACTCCATCGTATCCGTATTCCTCTT
ATTTTTTCTCTTTCTCTATATCCATTTCTTTCTCTCTAGGTGTGTCCTCTCTCTCTCTTCAATTTCTCTA
CTCCGCATTCCAACGCATCCTTCCCCCAACCTCCCATTTCCTCCTTACGGCCCGATAGCGATCGTCTTTC
CCTCGCTATCACTCGCTACCGGCCCCTCCTCTGCACCGTAACCTCCTACGTATTTACCATATCATAAAGT
TTTTTCCGACGCTTATCGCTGACCCCCTGTCGCCCTCCTATTGGCTTCCGGATTATCTTCTTGTCCATAA
GGTGATCCATGCTTCCTGAAGATTCCCGAAATGTGTCCACTTTGGCGGGGAATCATTCCATCCACTTCTT
TCTCTCTCGCTTTCCTCATTCGGCGCTCCCCTTCCGCGTCTCATTGGTCTTCCGCTCCGTTTTTGCTTTG
CCGATGTTACTTGGGGAGAGGTGCGATAATCCTTTCGCAAAAACTCGGTTTGACGCCTCCCATGGTATAA
ATAGTGGGTGGTGGACAGGTGCCTTCGCTTTTCTTTTCTTTAAGCAAGAGAAGCTTCCATGGAAACTAGT
GCGTTCGACCAGGCTGCGCGTTCTCGCGGCCATAGCAACCGACGTACGGCGTTGCGCCCTCGCCGGCAGC
AAGAAGCCACGGAAGTCCGCCTGGAGCAGAAAATGCCCACGCTACTGCGGGTTTATATAGACGGTCCTCA
CGGGATGGGGAAAACCACCACCACGCAACTGCTGGTGGCCCTGGGTTCGCGCGACGATATCGTCTACGTA
CCCGAGCCGATGACTTACTGGCAGGTGCTGGGGGCTTCCGAGACAATCGCGAACATCTACACCACACAAC
ACCGCCTCGACCAGGGTGAGATATCGGCCGGGGACGCGGCGGTGGTAATGACAAGCGCCCAGATAACAAT
GGGCATGCCTTATGCCGTGACCGACGCCGTTCTGGCTCCTCATATCGGGGGGGAGGCTGGGAGCTCACAT
GCCCCGCCCCCGGCCCTCACCCTCATCTTCGACCGCCATCCCATCGCCGCCCTCCTGTGCTACCCGGCCG
CGCGATACCTTATGGGCAGCATGACCCCCCAGGCCGTGCTGGCGTTCGTGGCCCTCATCCCGCCGACCTT
GCCCGGCACAAACATCGTGTTGGGGGCCCTTCCGGAGGACAGACACATCGACCGCCTGGCCAAACGCCAG
CGCCCCGGCGAGCGGCTTGACCTGGCTATGCTGGCCGCGATTCGCCGCGTTTACGGGCTGCTTGCCAATA
CGGTGCGGTATCTGCAGGGCGGCGGGTCGTGGCGGGAGGATTGGGGACAGCTTTCGGGGACGGCCGTGCC
GCCCCAGGGTGCCGAGCCCCAGAGCAACGCGGGCCCACGACCCCATATCGGGGACACGTTATTTACCCTG
TTTCGGGCCCCCGAGTTGCTGGCCCCCAACGGCGACCTGTACAACGTGTTTGCCTGGGCCTTGGACGTCT
TGGCCAAACGCCTCCGTCCCATGCACGTCTTTATCCTGGATTACGACCAATCGCCCGCCGGCTGCCGGGA
CGCCCTGCTGCAACTTACCTCCGGGATGGTCCAGACCCACGTCACCACCCCCGGCTCCATACCGACGATC
TGCGACCTGGCGCGCACGTTTGCCCGGGCCATGGGTAAGGAAAAGACTCACGTTTCGAGGCCGCGATTAA
ATTCCAACATGGATGCTGATTTATATGGGTATAAATGGGCTCGCGATAATGTCGGGCAATCAGGTGCGAC
AATCTATCGATTGTATGGGAAGCCCGATGCGCCAGAGTTGTTTCTGAAACATGGCAAAGGTAGCGTTGCC
AATGATGTTACAGATGAGATGGTCAGACTAAACTGGCTGACGGAATTTATGCCTCTTCCGACCATCAAGC
ATTTTATCCGTACTCCTGATGATGCATGGTTACTCACCACTGCGATCCCCGGCAAAACAGCATTCCAGGT
ATTAGAAGAATATCCTGATTCAGGTGAAAATATTGTTGATGCGCTGGCAGTGTTCCTGCGCCGGTTGCAT
TCGATTCCTGTTTGTAATTGTCCTTTTAACAGCGATCGCGTATTTCGTCTCGCTCAGGCGCAATCACGAA
TGAATAACGGTTTGGTTGATGCGAGTGATTTTGATGACGAGCGTAATGGCTGGCCTGTTGAACAAGTCTG
GAAAGAAATGCATAAGCTTTTGCCATTCTCACCGGATTCAGTCGTCACTCATGGTGATTTCTCACTTGAT
AACCTTATTTTTGACGAGGGGAAATTAATAGGTTGTATTGATGTTGGACGAGTCGGAATCGCAGACCGAT
ACCAGGATCTTGCCATCCTATGGAACTGCCTCGGTGAGTTTTCTCCTTCATTACAGAAACGGCTTTTTCA
AAAATATGGTATTGATAATCCTGATATGAATAAATTGCAGTTTCATTTGATGCTCGATGAGTTTTTCTAA
TCAGTACTGACAATAAAAAGATTCTTGTTTTCAAGAACTTGTCATTTGTATAGTTTTTTTATATTGTAGT
TGTTCTATTTTAATCAAATGTTAGCGTGATTTATATTTTTTTTCGCCTCGACATCATCTGCCCAGATGCG
AAGTTAAGTGCGCAGAAAGTAATATCATGCGTCAATCGTATGTGAATGCTGGTCGCTATACTGCTGTCGA
TTCGATACTAACGCCGCCATCCAGTTTAAACGAGCTCGAATTCTAGGTAGGCATTTTGTTTAGTTAAAGG
TACTTAAGTAATTAGTATAAACGAACCAATTTTATAATCAGGAAGTTAAGTGAATGGTAGCACATGTCGT
AAAAATTGTGAATTTTTATTGAATAATATTTTAAATACAAGCCTTTCTAGACTAGGTATACTCATAAACA
TATATGAGCAAAAGGATAGAGGAGATTACATTGCATCTTCTACAAATTTATTTATTGCCCTTTACTGAAA
AATTAAATAATGAGTACTAAATGATAAAAAGCGCTCAGTACAAGAAAGATTGCAAAAATATTGCATTCTT
CATGAATTAAAGTTGCATATAAGGCATATTGAAAGTAATAGTACTAAAACAGCAGTTAGCGAAAATTAAT
AGAATTATATTCGCAAGACAATTGTGACATTAAATTAAAAAATTGTAGAATTTTTACTATCCTCTTTAAC
GCCATGAGCCTTTATAAAAAGGTTAAATTAGTTTTAACATTCTTTTTTTGAGTAAGAGTTTACAATTTAT
CAAAACCTGTGTTATTATATTCATTAGTTTCAATTTATTAGCATCTAGAGAAAAATCAATTGGCAGTTAC
ATTGTTGGAATTTATGAAGAAAAAGAATCTACAACGGAGAATAAGTTGCTGATCGCTTTCCCTAAAATTG
TATATTTTGCTGAGCTTATTTTGACATTTCGTTGAAGTTTTCTCTAATTCGCATTCATTTTAAGTAAAAC
AATGAGAAATAAAATTACAAAAAATACAAATTAAAATACAATTTTTAGCTATAATTATAGACCTAGGCTT
CCTCGCTCACTGACTCGCTGCGCTCGGTCGTTCGGCTGCGGCGAGCGGTATCAGCTCACTCAAAGGCGGT
AATACGGTTATCCACAGAATCAGGGGATAACGCAGGAAAGAACATGTGAGCAAAAGGCCAGCAAAAGGCC
AGGAACCGTAAAAAGGCCGCGTTGCTGGCGTTTTTCCATAGGCTCCGCCCCCCTGACGAGCATCACAAAA
ATCGACGCTCAAGTCAGAGGTGGCGAAACCCGACAGGACTATAAAGATACCAGGCGTTTCCCCCTGGAAG
CTCCCTCGTGCGCTCTCCTGTTCCGACCCTGCCGCTTACCGGATACCTGTCCGCCTTTCTCCCTTCGGGA
AGCGTGGCGCTTTCTCAATGCTCACGCTGTAGGTATCTCAGTTCGGTGTAGGTCGTTCGCTCCAAGCTGG
GCTGTGTGCACGAACCCCCCGTTCAGCCCGACCGCTGCGCCTTATCCGGTAACTATCGTCTTGAGTCCAA
CCCGGTAAGACACGACTTATCGCCACTGGCAGCAGCCACTGGTAACAGGATTAGCAGAGCGAGGTATGTA
GGCGGTGCTACAGAGTTCTTGAAGTGGTGGCCTAACTACGGCTACACTAGAAGGACAGTATTTGGTATCT
GCGCTCTGCTGAAGCCAGTTACCTTCGGAAAAAGAGTTGGTAGCTCTTGATCCGGCAAACAAACCACCGC
TGGTAGCGGTGGTTTTTTTGTTTGCAAGCAGCAGATTACGCGCAGAAAAAAAGGATCTCAAGAAGATCCT
TTGATCTTTTCTACGGGGTCTGACGCTCAGTGGAACGAAAACTCACGTTAAGGGATTTTGGTCATGAGAT
TATCAAAAAGGATCTTCACCTAGATCCTTTTAAATTAAAAATGAAGTTTTAAATCAATCTAAAGTATATA
TGAGTAAACTTGGTCTGACAGTTACCAATGCTTAATCAGTGAGGCACCTATCTCAGCGATCTGTCTATTT
CGTTCATCCATAGTTGCCTGACTCCCCGTCGTGTAGATAACTACGATACGGGAGGGCTTACCATCTGGCC
CCAGTGCTGCAATGATACCGCGAGACCCACGCTCACCGGCTCCAGATTTATCAGCAATAAACCAGCCAGC
CGGAAGGGCCGAGCGCAGAAGTGGTCCTGCAACTTTATCCGCCTCCATCCAGTCTATTAATTGTTGCCGG
GAAGCTAGAGTAAGTAGTTCGCCAGTTAATAGTTTGCGCAACGTTGTTGCCATTGCTACAGGCATCGTGG
TGTCACGCTCGTCGTTTGGTATGGCTTCATTCAGCTCCGGTTCCCAACGATCAAGGCGAGTTACATGATC
CCCCATGTTGTGCAAAAAAGCGGTTAGCTCCTTCGGTCCTCCGATCGTTGTCAGAAGTAAGTTGGCCGCA
GTGTTATCACTCATGGTTATGGCAGCACTGCATAATTCTCTTACTGTCATGCCATCCGTAAGATGCTTTT
CTGTGACTGGTGAGTACTCAACCAAGTCATTCTGAGAATAGTGTATGCGGCGACCGAGTTGCTCTTGCCC
GGCGTCAATACGGGATAATACCGCGCCACATAGCAGAACTTTAAAAGTGCTCATCATTGGAAAACGTTCT
TCGGGGCGAAAACTCTCAAGGATCTTACCGCTGTTGAGATCCAGTTCGATGTAACCCACTCGTGCACCCA
ACTGATCTTCAGCATCTTTTACTTTCACCAGCGTTTCTGGGTGAGCAAAAACAGGAAGGCAAAATGCCGC
AAAAAAGGGAATAAGGGCGACACGGAAATGTTGAATACTCATACTCTTCCTTTTTCAATATTATTGAAGC
ATTTATCAGGGTTATTGTCTCATGAGCGGATACATATTTGAATGTATTTAGAAAAATAAACAAATAGGGG
TTCCGCGCACATTTCCCCGAAAAGTGCCACCT
