>Addgene plasmid #78399 | pNXRVat-HACre | addgene partial sequence | sequence record 149654 | CMV-F 5'-CGCAAATGGGCGGTAGGCGTG-3'
AGCTGGTTTAGTGAACCGTCAGATCCGCTAGGATCTCGAGCTCAAGCTTCGTACGCTGCAGGTCGACGGA
TCCCCGGGTTAATTAACGCTAGCATGTACCCATACGATGTTCCTGACTATGCGGGCTACCCGTATGACGT
GCCGGACTATGCAGGAGCCTATCCTTATGACGTTCCAGATTACGCTGGTTCTAGATGTACTCCACCAAAG
AAGAAGAGAAAGGTTGCCCCTAGCATGGCCAATTTACTGACCGTACACCAAAATTTGCCTGCATTACCGG
TCGATGCAACGAGTGATGAGGTTCGCAAGAACCTGATGGACATGTTCAGGGATCGCCAGGCGTTTTCTGA
GCATACCTGGAAAATGCTTCTGTCCGTTTGCCGGTCGTGGGCGGCATGGTGCAAGTTGAATAACCGGAAA
TGGTTTCCCGCAGAACCTGAAGATGTTCGCGATTATCTTCTATATCTTCAGGCGCGCGGTCTGGCAGTAA
AAACTATCCAGCAACATTTGGGCCAGCTAAACATGCTTCATCGTCGGTCCGGGCTGCCACGACCAAGTGA
CAGCAATGCTGTTTCACTGGTTATGCGGCGGATCCGAAAAGAAAACGTTGATGCCGGTGAACGTGCAAAA
CAGGCTCTAGCGTTCGAACGCACTGATTTCGACCAGGTTCGTTCACTCATGGAAAATAGCGATCGCTGCC
AGGATATACGTAATCTGGCATTTCTGGGGATTGCTTATAACACCCTGTTACGTATAGCCGAAATTGCCAG
GATCAGGGTTAAAGATATCTCACGTACTGACGGTGGGAGAATGTTAATCCATATTGGCAGAACGAAAACG
CTGGTTAGCACCGCAGGTGTAGAGAAGGCACTTAGCCTGGGGGTAACTAAACTGGTCGAGCGATGGATTT
CCGTCTCTGGTGTAGCTGATGATCCGAATAACTACCTGTTTTGCCGGGTCAGAAAAAATGGTGTTGCCGC
GCCATCTGCCACCAGCCAGCTATCAACTCGCGCCCTGGAAGGGATTTTTGAAGCAACTCATCGATTGATT
TACGG
