>Addgene plasmid #78399 | pNXRVat-HACre | addgene partial sequence | sequence record 149656 | Kan-R 5'-ATCGCGAGCCCATTTATACC-3'
TTGGAATTTAATCGCGGCCTCGAAACGTGAGTCTTTTCCTTACCCATGGCCCGGGCAAACGTGCGCGCCA
GGTCGCAGATCGTCGGTATGGAGCCGGGGGTGGTGACGTGGGTCTGGACCATCCCGGAGGTAAGTTGCAG
CAGGGCGTCCCGGCAGCCGGCGGGCGATTGGTCGTAATCCAGGATAAAGACGTGCATGGGACGGAGGCGT
TTGGCCAAGACGTCCAAGGCCCAGGCAAACACGTTGTACAGGTCGCCGTTGGGGGCCAGCAACTCGGGGG
CCCGAAACAGGGTAAATAACGTGTCCCCGATATGGGGTCGTGGGCCCGCGTTGCTCTGGGGCTCGGCACC
CTGGGGCGGCACGGCCGTCCCCGAAAGCTGTCCCCAATCCTCCCGCCACGACCCGCCGCCCTGCAGATAC
CGCACCGTATTGGCAAGCAGCCCGTAAACGCGGCGAATCGCGGCCAGCATAGCCAGGTCAAGCCGCTCGC
CGGGGCGCTGGCGTTTGGCCAGGCGGTCGATGTGTCTGTCCTCCGGAAGGGCCCCCAACACGATGTTTGT
GCCGGGCAAGGTCGGCGGGATGAGGGCCACGAACGCCAGCACGGCCTGGGGGGTCATGCTGCCCATAAGG
TATCGCGCGGCCGGGTAGCACAGGAGGGCGGCGATGGGATGGCGGTCGAAGATGAGGGTGAGGGCCGGGG
GCGGGGCATGTGAGCTCCCAGCCTCCCCCCCGATATGAGGAGCCAGAACGGCGTCGGTCACGGCATAAGG
CATGCCCATTGTTATCTGGGCGCTTGTCATTACCACCGCCGCGTCCCCGGCCGATAT
